Addgene plasmid #53832: GRIK1_pCSdest
Depositing lab: Roger Reeves. Depositing organization: Johns Hopkins University and School of Medicine. Publication: Survey of Human Chromosome 21 Gene Expression Effects on Early Development in Danio rerio. Edie S, Zaghloul NA, Leitch CC, Klinedinst DK, Lebron J, Thole JF, McCallion AS, Katsanis N, Reeves RH. G3 (Bethesda). 2018 Jul 2;8(7):2215-2223. doi: 10.1534/g3.118.200144. PubMed 29760202.
Backbone
  Vector backbone: pCSDest
  Backbone manufacturer: Lawson Lab (Addgene Plasmid 22423)
  Backbone size w/o insert (bp): 4095
  Vector type: Mammalian Expression
Growth in bacteria
  Bacterial resistance: Ampicillin, 100 μg/mL
  Growth temperature: 37°C
  Growth strain: DH10B
  Copy number: High Copy
Gene/Insert
  Gene/Insert name: GRIK1
  Species: H. sapiens (human)
  Insert size (bp): 3020
  Entrez Gene: GRIK1 (a.k.a. EAA3, EEA3, GLR5, GLUR5, GluK1, gluR-5)
  Promoter: SP6 and CMV
  Cloning method: Gateway Cloning
  Sequencing primers: 5′ CMV-F; 3′ EBV-Rev
Terms and licenses: Academic/Nonprofit Terms; Industry Terms
Depositor comments: NM_001320616.1
How to cite: GRIK1_pCSdest was a gift from Roger Reeves (Addgene plasmid # 53832 ; http://n2t.net/addgene:53832 ; RRID:Addgene_53832)
