[The description below was written by a language model from this plasmid's Addgene catalogue record.]
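Description:
GRIK1_pCSdest is an expression plasmid carrying the human GRIK1 coding sequence, which encodes the kainate-type ionotropic glutamate receptor subunit GluK1 (also known as GluR5). It is built in the pCSDest backbone, a Gateway destination vector of the pCS2 family. The insert is recorded as about 3.0 kb in a backbone of roughly 4.1 kb, and it was introduced by Gateway recombination, so it should be flanked by the att sites left by that reaction. The depositor comment points to a specific RefSeq transcript as the reference for the cloned isoform. The plasmid is propagated in E. coli at high copy number under ampicillin selection. The record lists no eukaryotic selection marker, and it mentions no epitope tags or fluorescent reporters.

Two promoters, CMV and SP6, are listed upstream of the insert, giving the construct two uses. The CMV promoter drives constitutive expression when the DNA is transfected into mammalian cells or injected into embryos, which fits the catalogue classification as a mammalian expression vector. The SP6 phage promoter allows in vitro transcription of sense mRNA from the same template, the usual way of producing synthetic message for microinjection.

The associated publication surveyed how expressing human chromosome 21 genes affects early zebrafish development. This clone therefore appears to belong to a set of chromosome 21 gene constructs made to test overexpression phenotypes in zebrafish embryos, relevant to gene dosage effects in trisomy 21. No feature table was supplied, so details such as the polyadenylation signal and origin of replication cannot be confirmed from the record.
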