>Addgene plasmid #53832 | GRIK1_pCSdest | addgene partial sequence | sequence record 163707 | EBV-rev 5'-GTGGTTTGTCCAAACTCATC-3'
ATACGACTCACTATAGTTCTAGAGGCTCGAGAGGATCACCACTTTGTACAAGAAAGCTGGGCCCATGAGG
CCTTACGCCACAGTCTCTTTTCTCTGAGTTCGTCTCTGATGACAAGTAAGGATACTTGTGAAGGAAGATT
TCCCCTTAGTTCTTGACTTTTTCTTTATTTTTTTCTGATTCTTCAGTGAGATTCCCAGTTCTTCCATGAT
AGCGTTGAAAGAGAGACACTGTTCAATATCATTATTCTTCCGTGATTTGTATATGAATTCTCCAATAGCT
ACAAATACAGAAAGGACCAGTCCGGCAGCCAGAACAATGAAGATGCCTCCAATATTTTCCACTCCCAGGG
CACTGGCTTCTTTGTTGTCTTCCTCGGGGCAGCCATTCCCACGCCACCACTTCTCTTTCATCATATGCAG
CTTCCCTTCTTCTTGGAGTTGAAGAATAGCAATAGTAATTTTATCCCGGTAAGGAGAACCAATAGGTGTT
CCCACTCCGTAACCTTTGGAGTCAATGAGGCCCCCGATCTGAGTGAGGTTGCAGTTTCTCTGCGTCACAT
ACTCAATGCTGGTGGACTCCATCAGCAGCGCGTAGTCTGTGGTGAGCACTCTCTGGATCCCCTCATCACT
GTTTCTTACCAGGGCGGTCTGCTGCCTGCTGCTCATGAAAGCCCACATCTTCTCATAGGTGGAGATTTTT
GATTTCTTGAAGAAGGTCATTGTTGATCCATCTCTAACCGCCCCATATTCTATCTTGGTTTGCTTTGCCA
GATCATCTGCCGAATCTATGGGGGATTCCATTCTCTCTACTGTCAAGAAGGCAGCCAGATTGGCCGTGTA
GGATGAA
