>Addgene plasmid #53832 | GRIK1_pCSdest | addgene partial sequence | sequence record 163709 | SP6 5'-ATTTAGGTGACACTATAG-3'
CATCGATTCGAATTCAAGGATCACAAGTTTGTACAAAAAAGCAGAAGGGCCGTCAAGGCCCACCATGGAG
CACGGCACACTCCTCGCCCAGCCCGGGCTCTGGACCAGGGACACCAGCTGGGCACTCCTCTATTTCCTCT
GCTATATCCTCCCTCAGACCGCCCCGCAAGTACTCAGGATCGGAGGGATTTTTGAAACAGTGGAAAATGA
GCCTGTTAATGTTGAAGAATTAGCTTTCAAGTTTGCAGTCACCAGCATTAACAGAAACCGAACCCTGATG
CCTAACACCACATTAACCTATGACATCCAGAGAATTAACCTTTTTGATAGTTTTGAAGCCTCGCGGAGAG
CATGTGACCAGCTGGCTCTTGGTGTGGCTGCTCTCTTTGGCCCTTCCCATAGCTCCTCCGTCAGTGCTGT
GCAGTCTATTTGCAATGCTCTCGAAGTTCCACACATACAGACCCGCTGGAAACACCCCTCGGTGGACAAC
AAAGATTTGTTTTACATCAACCTTTACCCAGATTATGCAGCTATCAGCAGGGCGATCCTGGATCTGGTCC
TCTATTACAACTGGAAAACAGTGACAGTGGTGTATGAAGACAGCACAGGTCTAATTCGTCTACAAGAGCT
CATCAAAGCTCCCTCCAGATATAATATTAAAATCAAAATCCGCCAGCTGCCCTCTGGGAATAAAGATGCC
AAGCCTTTACTCAAGGAGATGAAGAAAGGCAAGGAGTTCTATGTGATATTTGATTGTTCACATGAAACAG
CCGCTGAAATCCTTAAGCAGATTCTGTTCATGGGCATGATGACCGAGTACTATCACTACTTTTTCACAAC
CCTGGACTTATTTGCTTTG
